Addgene plasmid #131647: ELK1_pet28a
Purpose: Bacterial expression of ETS gene ELK1
Depositing lab: Peter Hollenhorst. Depositing organization: Indiana University, Bloomington. Publication: Comparison of MAPK specificity across the ETS transcription factor family identifies a high-affinity ERK interaction required for ERG function in prostate cells. Selvaraj N, Kedage V, Hollenhorst PC. Cell Commun Signal. 2015 Feb 19;13:12. doi: 10.1186/s12964-015-0089-7. PubMed 25885538.
Backbone
  Vector backbone: pet28a
  Backbone manufacturer: EMD Biosciences
  Backbone size w/o insert (bp): 5369
  Vector type: Bacterial Expression
Growth in bacteria
  Bacterial resistance: Kanamycin, 50 μg/mL
  Growth temperature: 37°C
  Growth strain: DH5alpha
  Copy number: High Copy
Gene/Insert
  Gene/Insert name: ELK1
  Species: H. sapiens (human)
  Insert size (bp): 1287
  Entrez Gene: ELK1
  Tag / fusion protein: 6xHis (N terminal on backbone)
  Cloning method: Restriction Enzyme; 5′ cloning site Nde1 (unknown if destroyed); 3′ cloning site BamH1 (unknown if destroyed)
  Sequencing primers: 5′ T7 Fwd
Resource information
  A portion of this plasmid was derived from a plasmid made by: Insert templated from addgene plasmid 27156, deposited by Ron Prywes
Terms and licenses: Academic/Nonprofit Terms; Industry Terms: Not Available to Industry
Depositor comments: insert equivalent to CDS in NM_001114123
How to cite: ELK1_pet28a was a gift from Peter Hollenhorst (Addgene plasmid # 131647 ; http://n2t.net/addgene:131647 ; RRID:Addgene_131647)
