[The description below was written by a language model from this plasmid's Addgene catalogue record and pLannotate feature annotations shown in this document.]
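Description:
ELK1_pet28a is a bacterial expression plasmid built on the pET28a backbone for producing the human ETS-family transcription factor ELK1 in E. coli. The roughly 1.3 kb ELK1 coding sequence, described by the depositor as equivalent to a reference ELK1 transcript CDS and templated from an earlier deposited plasmid, was inserted between the NdeI and BamHI sites. This places it in frame with the backbone's N-terminal 6xHis tag and the thrombin cleavage site that lies between tag and insert, so the tag can be removed after affinity purification. The small tag fragments annotated upstream and downstream of the insert (labelled capTEV, 9xHis and SET1) appear to be partial matches to the standard pET28a His-tag and flanking vector sequence rather than additional functional fusions. Whether the downstream His sequence is translated depends on whether the insert retains its stop codon, which the record does not state.

Expression is driven by a T7 promoter paired with a lac operator and the T7 gene 10 ribosome binding site, and transcription ends at the T7 terminator. The plasmid also carries lacI with its own promoter, so transcription is repressed until induced with IPTG in a host that supplies T7 RNA polymerase. Propagation relies on a ColE1/pBR322-type origin accompanied by rop and bom. The catalogue lists the plasmid as high copy, although rop normally restrains copy number. Selection is by kanamycin resistance, and an f1 origin is also present. The sequenced plasmid is about 6.6 kb. The stated purpose is bacterial expression of ELK1, and the associated publication compares MAPK specificity across ETS factors, which suggests use as a source of purified recombinant protein for such studies.
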