Features (pLannotate 1.2.2; 21 found; start..end, strand, type, name):
     26..73      -  terminator     T7 terminator: transcription terminator for bacteriophage T7 RNA polymerase
     81..130     -  CDS            SET1 (fragment): solubility-enhancement tag derived from T7 phage gene 10B
    140..157     -  CDS            9xHis (fragment): 9xHis affinity tag
    207..1490    -  CDS            ELK1: ELK1_HUMAN - Experimental evidence at protein level: Swiss-Prot protein existence level 1. Transcription factor that binds to purine-rich DNA sequences. Forms a ternary complex with SRF and the ETS and SRF motifs of the serum response element (SRE) on the promoter region of immediate early genes such as FOS and IER2. Induces target gene transcription upon JNK- signaling pathway stimulation (By similarity). From Homo sapiens (Human).
   1494..1511    -  CDS            thrombin site: thrombin recognition and cleavage site
   1522..1538    -  CDS            capTEV™ (fragment): composite tag for in vivo biotinylation, TEV protease cleavage, and 6xHis tagging
   1557..1579    -  RBS            RBS: efficient ribosome binding site from bacteriophage T7 gene 10 (Olins and Rangwala, 1989)
   1594..1618    -  protein_bind   lac operator: The lac repressor binds to the lac operator to inhibit transcription in E. coli. This inhibition can be relieved by adding lactose or isopropyl-β-D-thiogalactopyranoside (IPTG). lac repressor encoded by lacI
   1619..1637    -  promoter       T7 promoter: promoter for bacteriophage T7 RNA polymerase
   1659..1938    +  CDS            TcR (fragment): tetracycline efflux protein; tet; confers resistance to tetracycline
   1946..2023    +  promoter       lacI promoter: lacI
   2024..3106    +  CDS            lacI: lac repressor; lacI; The lac repressor binds to the lac operator to inhibit transcription in E. coli. This inhibition can be relieved by adding lactose or isopropyl-β-D-thiogalactopyranoside (IPTG).
   3119..3140    +  protein_bind   CAP binding site: CAP binding activates transcription in the presence of cAMP. E. coli catabolite activator protein
   3155..3446    +  CDS            TcR (fragment): tetracycline efflux protein; tet; confers resistance to tetracycline
   3518..3898    -  CDS            YPB1_ECOLX: Protein predicted: Swiss-Prot protein existence level 4. From Escherichia coli.
   3915..4106    +  CDS            rop: Rop protein, which maintains plasmids at low copy number; rop
   4208..4347    +  misc_feature   bom: basis of mobility region from pBR322
   4533..5121    -  rep_origin     ori: high-copy-number ColE1/pMB1/pBR322/pUC origin of replication
   5243..6058    +  CDS            KanR: aminoglycoside phosphotransferase; aph(3')-Ia; confers resistance to kanamycin in bacteria or G418 (Geneticin®) in eukaryotes
   6067..6124    -  promoter       AmpR promoter (fragment): bla
   6177..6605    -  rep_origin     f1 ori (sequence partly withheld): f1 bacteriophage origin of replication; arrow indicates direction of (+) strand synthesis
>Addgene plasmid #131647 | ELK1_pet28a | addgene full sequence | sequence record 258531 | Addgene NGS Result
ATCCGGATATAGTTCCTCCTTTCAGCAAAAAACCCCTCAAGACCCGTTTAGAGGCCCCAAGGGGTTATGC
TAGTTATTGCTCAGCGGTGGCAGCAGCCAACTCAGCTTCCTTTCGGGCTTTGTTAGCAGCCGGATCTCAG
TGGTGGTGGTGGTGGTGCTCGAGTGCGGCCGCAAGCTTGTCGACGGAGCTCGAATTCGGATCCTCATGGC
TTCTGGGGCCCTGGGGAGAGCACCACGGGGGTCGAGAGGCCATCCACGCTGATAGAAGGGATGTGCACCT
GGGCGCTGCCACTGGATGGAAACTGGAAGGAGAGCTTGGCCGGGCTACGGGGCGCAATGGGACTCAGGGT
GCTCCAGAAGTGAATGCTAGGAGGCAGCGAGCTGGGTGTCAGCAGCACCGGGGTCAATGTATGCGTAGGA
AGCAGGGATGGGGTCAGCGCCGGCCCCGGAGCCTGGAGGCCGGAGCCACTTCCCGATCCTGGGGTCCGTT
CGGGTCCCGGCCCACCTAGCAGGCTCGGGCTGAGTGGAAGCTCTAGGTCCCGGGGCTTCCGGCCCTTCTG
CGGCTGGGAGATCTCAGGGCTGGAAGCCGCATGGCCGCCCGCCTGCCCTGCGGTGTCCATAACAACCGCG
GGCAGCCGGGCTGGCACGCCCTCCTGTGGAGGGACTTCTGGCTCGGCCTTGGTGGTTTCTGGCACAAACC
CTCTCTCCCCCGCAACTTCCAACTCTTCCTTGGGCCCTTCTACTTTCACTTCTGGGGGCAAAGCCCGGCC
CAAACCCGGCTCCACATTAAGCTCTTCCGATTTCAGGTTTGGGGCCTCGGGCGGGGTCAGGATGACCTGC
AGAGGCAAGCCGGCCTCTTCAGCCTCCAGACAGGCCTCCAAGGGGCTTGGACTGGTGCTCCTGCTCCCCG
AGGGGGGCGCTGCTGCCCCTGCAGGAGCTGCATTGGGGAGCACCACAGCAGGCCGAGGATGAGGGGGTGG
CTGCGGCTGCAGAGACTGGATGGTGAAGGTGGAATAGAGGCCCGAGCGCATGTACTCGTTCCGGCTGCTG
CGTGCCAAACCGCCTGGGCCTGCCATTCCTGCACCCTTGGGTGTGCCTGGCTTTCCAGAGACAGTGTCCC
CTGGGGCGGCATGTATAGCAGCAGGGGCCACATTTGGCATGGTGGAGGTAACAGACACCTCTGGCTGGGG
CGGGCAGTCCTCAGTGGAGCACCCTGCGACCTCAGGGTAGGACACAAACTTGTAGACGAACTTCTGGCCG
CTCACCTTGCGGATGATGTTCTTGTCATAGTAGTACCGCAAGGCCCGGCTGAGCTTGTCGTAATTCATGT
TGGTCTTGTTCTTGCGTAGTCCCCACAGCCGGGCCACCTCCTCTGCATCCACCAGCTTGAATTCACCACC
ATCCCGTGAAGTCCAGGAGATGATGTGGCCATTGCCTTGCTCTCTCAGCAGCTGCAGCAGAAACTGCCAC
AGCGTCACAGATGGGTCCATATGGCTGCCGCGCGGCACCAGGCCGCTGCTGTGATGATGATGATGATGGC
TGCTGCCCATGGTATATCTCCTTCTTAAAGTTAAACAAAATTATTTCTAGAGGGGAATTGTTATCCGCTC
ACAATTCCCCTATAGTGAGTCGTATTAATTTCGCGGGATCGAGATCTCGATCCTCTACGCCGGACGCATC
GTGGCCGGCATCACCGGCGCCACAGGTGCGGTTGCTGGCGCCTATATCGCCGACATCACCGATGGGGAAG
ATCGGGCTCGCCACTTCGGGCTCATGAGCGCTTGTTTCGGCGTGGGTATGGTGGCAGGCCCCGTGGCCGG
GGGACTGTTGGGCGCCATCTCCTTGCATGCACCATTCCTTGCGGCGGCGGTGCTCAACGGCCTCAACCTA
CTACTGGGCTGCTTCCTAATGCAGGAGTCGCATAAGGGAGAGCGTCGAGATCCCGGACACCATCGAATGG
CGCAAAACCTTTCGCGGTATGGCATGATAGCGCCCGGAAGAGAGTCAATTCAGGGTGGTGAATGTGAAAC
CAGTAACGTTATACGATGTCGCAGAGTATGCCGGTGTCTCTTATCAGACCGTTTCCCGCGTGGTGAACCA
GGCCAGCCACGTTTCTGCGAAAACGCGGGAAAAAGTGGAAGCGGCGATGGCGGAGCTGAATTACATTCCC
AACCGCGTGGCACAACAACTGGCGGGCAAACAGTCGTTGCTGATTGGCGTTGCCACCTCCAGTCTGGCCC
TGCACGCGCCGTCGCAAATTGTCGCGGCGATTAAATCTCGCGCCGATCAACTGGGTGCCAGCGTGGTGGT
GTCGATGGTAGAACGAAGCGGCGTCGAAGCCTGTAAAGCGGCGGTGCACAATCTTCTCGCGCAACGCGTC
AGTGGGCTGATCATTAACTATCCGCTGGATGACCAGGATGCCATTGCTGTGGAAGCTGCCTGCACTAATG
TTCCGGCGTTATTTCTTGATGTCTCTGACCAGACACCCATCAACAGTATTATTTTCTCCCATGAAGACGG
TACGCGACTGGGCGTGGAGCATCTGGTCGCATTGGGTCACCAGCAAATCGCGCTGTTAGCGGGCCCATTA
AGTTCTGTCTCGGCGCGTCTGCGTCTGGCTGGCTGGCATAAATATCTCACTCGCAATCAAATTCAGCCGA
TAGCGGAACGGGAAGGCGACTGGAGTGCCATGTCCGGTTTTCAACAAACCATGCAAATGCTGAATGAGGG
CATCGTTCCCACTGCGATGCTGGTTGCCAACGATCAGATGGCGCTGGGCGCAATGCGCGCCATTACCGAG
TCCGGGCTGCGCGTTGGTGCGGATATCTCGGTAGTGGGATACGACGATACCGAAGACAGCTCATGTTATA
TCCCGCCGTTAACCACCATCAAACAGGATTTTCGCCTGCTGGGGCAAACCAGCGTGGACCGCTTGCTGCA
ACTCTCTCAGGGCCAGGCGGTGAAGGGCAATCAGCTGTTGCCCGTCTCACTGGTGAAAAGAAAAACCACC
CTGGCGCCCAATACGCAAACCGCCTCTCCCCGCGCGTTGGCCGATTCATTAATGCAGCTGGCACGACAGG
TTTCCCGACTGGAAAGCGGGCAGTGAGCGCAACGCAATTAATGTAAGTTAGCTCACTCATTAGGCACCGG
GATCTCGACCGATGCCCTTGAGAGCCTTCAACCCAGTCAGCTCCTTCCGGTGGGCGCGGGGCATGACTAT
CGTCGCCGCACTTATGACTGTCTTCTTTATCATGCAACTCGTAGGACAGGTGCCGGCAGCGCTCTGGGTC
ATTTTCGGCGAGGACCGCTTTCGCTGGAGCGCGACGATGATCGGCCTGTCGCTTGCGGTATTCGGAATCT
TGCACGCCCTCGCTCAAGCCTTCGTCACTGGTCCCGCCACCAAACGTTTCGGCGAGAAGCAGGCCATTAT
CGCCGGCATGGCGGCCCCACGGGTGCGCATGATCGTGCTCCTGTCGTTGAGGACCCGGCTAGGCTGGCGG
GGTTGCCTTACTGGTTAGCAGAATGAATCACCGATACGCGAGCGAACGTGAAGCGACTGCTGCTGCAAAA
CGTCTGCGACCTGAGCAACAACATGAATGGTCTTCGGTTTCCGTGTTTCGTAAAGTCTGGAAACGCGGAA
GTCAGCGCCCTGCACCATTATGTTCCGGATCTGCATCGCAGGATGCTGCTGGCTACCCTGTGGAACACCT
ACATCTGTATTAACGAAGCGCTGGCATTGACCCTGAGTGATTTTTCTCTGGTCCCGCCGCATCCATACCG
CCAGTTGTTTACCCTCACAACGTTCCAGTAACCGGGCATGTTCATCATCAGTAACCCGTATCGTGAGCAT
CCTCTCTCGTTTCATCGGTATCATTACCCCCATGAACAGAAATCCCCCTTACACGGAGGCATCAGTGACC
AAACAGGAAAAAACCGCCCTTAACATGGCCCGCTTTATCAGAAGCCAGACATTAACGCTTCTGGAGAAAC
TCAACGAGCTGGACGCGGATGAACAGGCAGACATCTGTGAATCGCTTCACGACCACGCTGATGAGCTTTA
CCGCAGCTGCCTCGCGCGTTTCGGTGATGACGGTGAAAACCTCTGACACATGCAGCTCCCGGAGACGGTC
ACAGCTTGTCTGTAAGCGGATGCCGGGAGCAGACAAGCCCGTCAGGGCGCGTCAGCGGGTGTTGGCGGGT
GTCGGGGCGCAGCCATGACCCAGTCACGTAGCGATAGCGGAGTGTATACTGGCTTAACTATGCGGCATCA
GAGCAGATTGTACTGAGAGTGCACCATTGCGGTGTGAAATACCGCACAGATGCGTAAGGAGAAAATACCG
CATCAGGCGCTCTTCCGCTTCCTCGCTCACTGACTCGCTGCGCTCGGTCGTTCGGCTGCGGCGAGCGGTA
TCAGCTCACTCAAAGGCGGTAATACGGTTATCCACAGAATCAGGGGATAACGCAGGAAAGAACATGTGAG
CAAAAGGCCAGCAAAAGGCCAGGAACCGTAAAAAGGCCGCGTTGCTGGCGTTTTTCCATAGGCTCCGCCC
CCCTGACGAGCATCACAAAAATCGACGCTCAAGTCAGAGGTGGCGAAACCCGACAGGACTATAAAGATAC
CAGGCGTTTCCCCCTGGAAGCTCCCTCGTGCGCTCTCCTGTTCCGACCCTGCCGCTTACCGGATACCTGT
CCGCCTTTCTCCCTTCGGGAAGCGTGGCGCTTTCTCATAGCTCACGCTGTAGGTATCTCAGTTCGGTGTA
GGTCGTTCGCTCCAAGCTGGGCTGTGTGCACGAACCCCCCGTTCAGCCCGACCGCTGCGCCTTATCCGGT
AACTATCGTCTTGAGTCCAACCCGGTAAGACACGACTTATCGCCACTGGCAGCAGCCACTGGTAACAGGA
TTAGCAGAGCGAGGTATGTAGGCGGTGCTACAGAGTTCTTGAAGTGGTGGCCTAACTACGGCTACACTAG
AAGGACAGTATTTGGTATCTGCGCTCTGCTGAAGCCAGTTACCTTCGGAAAAAGAGTTGGTAGCTCTTGA
TCCGGCAAACAAACCACCGCTGGTAGCGGTGGTTTTTTTGTTTGCAAGCAGCAGATTACGCGCAGAAAAA
AAGGATCTCAAGAAGATCCTTTGATCTTTTCTACGGGGTCTGACGCTCAGTGGAACGAAAACTCACGTTA
AGGGATTTTGGTCATGAACAATAAAACTGTCTGCTTACATAAACAGTAATACAAGGGGTGTTATGAGCCA
TATTCAACGGGAAACGTCTTGCTCTAGGCCGCGATTAAATTCCAACATGGATGCTGATTTATATGGGTAT
AAATGGGCTCGCGATAATGTCGGGCAATCAGGTGCGACAATCTATCGATTGTATGGGAAGCCCGATGCGC
CAGAGTTGTTTCTGAAACATGGCAAAGGTAGCGTTGCCAATGATGTTACAGATGAGATGGTCAGACTAAA
CTGGCTGACGGAATTTATGCCTCTTCCGACCATCAAGCATTTTATCCGTACTCCTGATGATGCATGGTTA
CTCACCACTGCGATCCCCGGGAAAACAGCATTCCAGGTATTAGAAGAATATCCTGATTCAGGTGAAAATA
TTGTTGATGCGCTGGCAGTGTTCCTGCGCCGGTTGCATTCGATTCCTGTTTGTAATTGTCCTTTTAACAG
CGATCGCGTATTTCGTCTCGCTCAGGCGCAATCACGAATGAATAACGGTTTGGTTGATGCGAGTGATTTT
GATGACGAGCGTAATGGCTGGCCTGTTGAACAAGTCTGGAAAGAAATGCATAAACTTTTGCCATTCTCAC
CGGATTCAGTCGTCACTCATGGTGATTTCTCACTTGATAACCTTATTTTTGACGAGGGGAAATTAATAGG
TTGTATTGATGTTGGACGAGTCGGAATCGCAGACCGATACCAGGATCTTGCCATCCTATGGAACTGCCTC
GGTGAGTTTTCTCCTTCATTACAGAAACGGCTTTTTCAAAAATATGGTATTGATAATCCTGATATGAATA
AATTGCAGTTTCATTTGATGCTCGATGAGTTTTTCTAAGAATTAATTCATGAGCGGATACATATTTGAAT
GTATTTAGAAAAATAAACAAATAGGGGTTCCGCGCACATTTCCCCGAAAAGTGCCACCTAAATTGTAAGC
GTTAATATTTTGTTAAAATTCGCGTTAAATTTTTGTTAAATCAGCTCATTTTTTAACCAATAGGCCGAAA
TCGGCAAAATCCCTTATAAATCAAAAGAATAGACCGAGATAGGGT
[37 nt withheld, positions 6276-6312]
AAAGAACGTGGACTCCAACGTCAAAGG
[49 nt withheld, positions 6340-6388]
T
[91 nt withheld, positions 6390-6480]
G
[124 nt withheld, positions 6482-6605]
CCCATTCGCCA
